Addgene plasmid #79197: pAB064d
Purpose: Directed Evolution of Protein-Protein Interactions
Depositing lab: David Liu. Depositing organization: Harvard University. Publication: Continuous evolution of Bacillus thuringiensis toxins overcomes insect resistance. Badran AH, Guzov VM, Huai Q, Kemp MM, Vishwanath P, Kain W, Nance AM, Evdokimov A, Moshiri F, Turner KH, Wang P, Malvar T, Liu DR. Nature. 2016 May 5;533(7601):58-63. doi: 10.1038/nature17938. Epub 2016 Apr 27. PubMed 27120167.
Backbone
  Vector backbone: SC101
  Backbone manufacturer: David Liu Lab
  Backbone size w/o insert (bp): 2992
  Vector type: Bacterial Expression
Growth in bacteria
  Bacterial resistance: Ampicillin, 100 μg/mL
  Growth temperature: 37°C
  Growth strain: NEB Turbo
  Copy number: Low Copy
Gene/Insert
  Gene/Insert name: Plac62 luxAB; Ppro1 434cI-SH2ABL1
  Species: Synthetic
  Promoter: Plac62; Ppro1
  Cloning method: Ligation Independent Cloning
  Sequencing primers: 5′ n/a; 3′ n/a
Terms and licenses: Academic/Nonprofit Terms; Industry Terms: Not Available to Industry
How to cite: pAB064d was a gift from David Liu (Addgene plasmid # 79197 ; http://n2t.net/addgene:79197 ; RRID:Addgene_79197)
