[The description below was written by a language model from this plasmid's Addgene catalogue record and pLannotate feature annotations shown in this document.]
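Description:
pAB064d is a low-copy bacterial expression plasmid built on a pSC101-type backbone. It replicates through the pSC101 origin, which requires the plasmid-encoded Rep101 (RepA) protein, and is selected in E. coli with ampicillin via a β-lactamase gene driven by its native bla promoter. It was made for directed evolution of protein-protein interactions, in work that continuously evolved Bacillus thuringiensis toxins to overcome insect resistance.

The payload consists of two divergently oriented synthetic cassettes. In one, a lac-derived promoter designated Plac62 sits downstream of an rrnB T1 terminator that insulates it from read-through, and drives luxA and luxB, the two subunits of Photorhabdus luminescens bacterial luciferase. In the other, on the opposite strand, the Ppro1 promoter expresses a fusion of the phage 434 cI repressor to the SH2 domain of ABL1. The automated annotation labels the DNA-binding portion as a fragment of the related P22 C2 repressor and the SH2 portion as a viral ABL fragment, which probably reflects homology matches rather than the true source. It also detects a short FLAG-like fragment at the junction between the two parts. An rrnB terminator region (T1, T2 and an adjacent 5S rRNA segment) separates this cassette from the resistance gene.

This arrangement matches a bacterial two-hybrid reporter. There, a repressor-bait fusion bound upstream of a weak promoter would recruit transcription machinery when a partner protein supplied from another construct binds the SH2 domain, giving a luminescence readout of interaction strength. The record does not state the operator placement or the partner construct.
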