Features (pLannotate 1.2.2; 14 found; start..end, strand, type, name):
      1..951     -  CDS            Rep101: RepA protein needed for replication with the pSC101 origin; rep101
    999..1221    -  rep_origin     pSC101 ori: low-copy replication origin that requires the Rep101 protein
   1716..1760    +  terminator     rrnB T1 terminator: transcription terminator T1 from the E. coli rrnB gene
   1818..1848    +  promoter       lac promoter: promoter for the E. coli lac operon
   1888..2967    +  CDS            luxA: LUXA1_PHOLU - Experimental evidence at protein level: Swiss-Prot protein existence level 1. Light-emitting reaction in luminous bacteria. From Photorhabdus luminescens (Xenorhabdus luminescens).
   3031..4011    +  CDS            LuxB: LuxB luciferase subunit; luxB; from the Photorhabdus luminescens bioluminescence operon
   4119..4418    -  CDS            ABL (fragment): ABL_FSVHY - Experimental evidence at transcript level: Swiss-Prot protein existence level 2. From Feline sarcoma virus (strain Hardy-Zuckerman 2).
   4419..4439    -  CDS            FLAG (fragment): FLAG® epitope tag, followed by an enterokinase cleavage site
   4455..5057    -  CDS            C2 (fragment): RPC2_BPP22 - Experimental evidence at protein level: Swiss-Prot protein existence level 1. This protein allows the phage to reside inactively in the chromosome of its host bacterium. This lysogenic state is maintained by binding of regulatory protein C2 to the OR and OL operators, preventing transcription of proteins necessary for lytic development. From Salmonella phage P22 (Bacteriophage P22).
   5274..5301    -  terminator     rrnB T2 terminator: transcription terminator T2 from the E. coli rrnB gene
   5393..5479    -  terminator     rrnB T1 terminator: Escherichia coli rrnB; transcription terminator T1 from the E. coli rrnB gene
   5481..5596    -  ncRNA          5S rRNA: Accession: RF00001 - 5S ribosomal RNA
   5695..6555    -  CDS            AmpR: β-lactamase; bla; confers resistance to ampicillin, carbenicillin, and related antibiotics
   6556..6660    -  promoter       AmpR promoter: bla
>Addgene plasmid #79197 | pAB064d | addgene full sequence | sequence record 476950 | Addgene NGS Result
TCAGATCCTTCCGTATTTAGCCAGTATGTTCTCTAGTGTGGTTCGTTGTTTTTGCGTGAGCCATGAGAAC
GAACCATTGAGATCATGCTTACTTTGCATGTCACTCAAAAATTTTGCCTCAAAACTGGTGAGCTGAATTT
TTGCAGTTAAAGCATCGTGTAGTGTTTTTCTTAGTCCGTTACGTAGGTAGGAATCTGATGTAATGGTTGT
TGGTATTTTGTCACCATTCATTTTTATCTGGTTGTTCTCAAGTTCGGTTACGAGATCCATTTGTCTATCT
AGTTCAACTTGGAAAATCAACGTATCAGTCGGGCGGCCTCGCTTATCAACCACCAATTTCATATTGCTGT
AAGTGTTTAAATCTTTACTTATTGGTTTCAAAACCCATTGGTTAAGCCTTTTAAACTCATGGTAGTTATT
TTCAAGCATTAACATGAACTTAAATTCATCAAGGCTAATCTCTATATTTGCCTTGTGAGTTTTCTTTTGT
GTTAGTTCTTTTAATAACCACTCATAAATCCTCATAGAGTATTTGTTTTCAAAAGACTTAACATGTTCCA
GATTATATTTTATGAATTTTTTTAACTGGAAAAGATAAGGCAATATCTCTTCACTAAAAACTAATTCTAA
TTTTTCGCTTGAGAACTTGGCATAGTTTGTCCACTGGAAAATCTCAAAGCCTTTAACCAAAGGATTCCTG
ATTTCCACAGTTCTCGTCATCAGCTCTCTGGTTGCTTTAGCTAATACACCATAAGCATTTTCCCTACTGA
TGTTCATCATCTGAGCGTATTGGTTATAAGTGAACGATACCGTCCGTTCTTTCCTTGTAGGGTTTTCAAT
CGTGGGGTTGAGTAGTGCCACACAGCATAAAATTAGCTTGGTTTCATGCTCCGTTAAGTCATAGCGACTA
ATCGCTAGTTCATTTGCTTTGAAAACAACTAATTCAGACATACATCTCAATTGGTCTAGGTAATTTTAAT
CACTATACCAATTGAGATGGGCTAGTCAATGATAATTACTAGTCCTTTTCCTTTGAGTTGTGGGTATCTG
TAAATTCTGCTAGACCTTTGCTGGAAAACTTGTAAATTCTGCTAGACCCTCTGTAAATTCCGCTAGACCT
TTGTGTGTTTTTTTTGTTTATATTCAAGTGGTTATAATTTATAGAATAAAGAAAGAATAAAAAAAGATAA
AAAGAATAGATCCCAGCCCTGTGTATAACTCACTACTTTAGTCAGTTCCGCAGTATTACAAAAGGATGTC
GCAAACGCTGTTTGCTCCTCTACAAAACAGACCTTAAAACCCTAAAGGCTTAAGTAGCACCCTCGCAAGC
TCGGGCAAATCGCTGAATATTCCTTTTGTCTCCGACCATCAGGCACCTGAGTCGCTGTCTTTTTCGTGAC
ATTCAGTTCGCTGCGCTCACGGCTCTGGCAGTGAATGGGGGTAAATGGCACTACAGGCGCCTTTTATGGA
TTCATGCAAGGAAACTACCCATAATACAAGAAAAGCCCGTCACGGGCTTCTCAGGGCGTTTTATGGCGGG
TCTGCTATGTGGTGCTATCTGACTTTTTGCTGTTCAGCAGTTCCTGCCCTCTGATTTTCCAGTCTGACCA
CTTCGGATTATCCCGTGACAGGTCATTCAGACTGGCTAATGCACCCAGTAAGGCAGCGGTATCATCAACA
GGCTTACCCGTCTTACTGTCAAGAGGACATCCGGTCAAATAAAACGAAAGGCTCAGTCGAAAGACTGGGC
CTTTCGTTTTGCTGAGGAGACTTAGGGACCCTAATACAAGAAAGTTTGTTCATTAGGCACCCCGGGCTTT
ACACTTTATGCTTCCGGCTCGTATGTTGTGTCGACCGACCTGCAGGTGCAGTAAGGAGGAAAAAAAAATG
AAATTTGGAAACTTTTTGCTTACATACCAACCTCCCCAATTTTCCCAAACAGAGGTAATGAAACGTTTGG
TTAAATTAGGTCGCATCTCTGAGGAGTGTGGTTTTGATACCGTATGGTTACTGGAGCATCATTTCACGGA
GTTTGGTTTGCTTGGTAACCCTTATGTCGCTGCTGCATATTTACTTGGCGCGACTAAAAAATTGAATGTA
GGAACTGCCGCTATTGTTCTTCCCACAGCCCATCCAGTACGCCAACTTGAAGATGTGAATTTATTGGATC
AAATGTCAAAAGGACGATTTCGGTTTGGTATTTGCCGAGGGCTTTACAACAAGGACTTTCGCGTATTCGG
CACAGATATGAATAACAGTCGCGCCTTAGCGGAATGCTGGTACGGGCTGATAAAGAATGGCATGACAGAG
GGATATATGGAAGCTGATAATGAACATATCAAGTTCCATAAGGTAAAAGTAAACCCCGCGGCGTATAGCA
GAGGTGGCGCACCGGTTTATGTGGTGGCTGAATCAGCTTCGACGACTGAGTGGGCTGCTCAATTTGGCCT
ACCGATGATATTAAGTTGGATTATAAATACTAACGAAAAGAAAGCACAACTTGAGCTTTATAATGAAGTG
GCTCAAGAATATGGGCACGATATTCATAATATCGACCATTGCTTATCATATATAACATCTGTAGATCATG
ACTCAATTAAAGCGAAAGAGATTTGCCGGAAATTTCTGGGGCATTGGTATGATTCTTATGTGAATGCTAC
GACTATTTTTGATGATTCAGACCAAACAAGAGGTTATGATTTCAATAAAGGGCAGTGGCGTGACTTTGTA
TTAAAAGGACATAAAGATACTAATCGCCGTATTGATTACAGTTACGAAATCAATCCCGTGGGAACGCCGC
AGGAATGTATTGACATAATTCAAAAAGACATTGATGCTACAGGAATATCAAATATTTGTTGTGGATTTGA
AGCTAATGGAACAGTAGACGAAATTATTGCTTCCATGAAGCTCTTCCAGTCTGATGTCATGCCATTTCTT
AAAGAAAAACAACGTTCGCTATTATATTATGGCGGTGGCGGTAGCGGCGGTGGCGGTAGCGGCGGTGGCG
GTAGCGGCGGTGGCGGTAGCAAATTTGGATTGTTCTTCCTTAACTTCATCAATTCAACAACTGTTCAAGA
ACAGAGTATAGTTCGCATGCAGGAAATAACGGAGTATGTTGATAAGTTGAATTTTGAACAGATTTTAGTG
TATGAAAATCATTTTTCAGATAATGGTGTTGTCGGCGCTCCTCTGACTGTTTCTGGTTTTCTGCTCGGTT
TAACAGAGAAAATTAAAATTGGTTCATTAAATCACATCATTACAACTCATCATCCTGTCCGCATAGCGGA
GGAAGCTTGCTTATTGGATCAGTTAAGTGAAGGGAGATTTATTTTAGGGTTTAGTGATTGCGAAAAAAAA
GATGAAATGCATTTTTTTAATCGCCCGGTTGAATATCAACAGCAACTATTTGAAGAGTGTTATGAAATCA
TTAACGATGCTTTAACAACAGGCTATTGTAATCCAGATAACGATTTTTATAGCTTCCCTAAAATATCTGT
AAATCCCCATGCTTATACGCCAGGCGGACCTCGGAAATATGTAACAGCAACCAGTCATCATATTGTTGAG
TGGGCGGCCAAAAAAGGTATTCCTCTCATCTTTAAGTGGGATGATTCTAATGATGTTAGATATGAATATG
CTGAAAGATATAAAGCCGTTGCGGATAAATATGACGTTGACCTATCAGAGATAGACCATCAGTTAATGAT
ATTAGTTAACTATAACGAAGATAGTAATAAAGCTAAACAAGAGACGCGTGCATTTATTAGTGATTATGTT
CTTGAAATGCACCCTAATGAAAATTTCGAAAATAAACTTGAAGAAATAATTGCAGAAAACGCTGTCGGAA
ATTATACGGAGTGTATAACTGCGGCTAAGTTGGCAATTGAAAAGTGTGGTGCGAAAAGTGTATTGCTGTC
CTTTGAACCAATGAATGATTTGATGAGCCAAAAAAATGTAATCAATATTGTTGATGATAATATTAAGAAG
TACCACACGGAATATACCTAAACGGAGCCAATGTACGCAAAAAACCCCGCTTCAGCGGGGTTTTTTCGCC
AAAAAAAACCCCGCCCTGTCAGGGGCGGGGTTTTTTTTTAGGGCCCTACTGACTGTTAGCGTTTCGGCGC
CGGATAATGCAGCGTGGTGATCAGACCATCCGCAACCGTGCTATGGTGATGCACCAGTTCTGCCAGGGTA
TTGAAGCGAGATTCACTAGAAACGTACAGTTTGCCATCGCTGGCGGTGTTGATACGGTAGTGATACACGC
GACCTTCATAACGCAGAGAAATGCTGCGCTGGCCCGGGCTACTTTCACTTTCACGAACCAGAAAAGAACC
ATTAATGCCAGAGCTCAGCAGGTATTCGGCCGCGTTACGGCTCACAGGGCCATGATACCAGCTGTGTTTT
TCCAGACTCTTGTCATCGTCGTCCTTGTAGTCTACGAATTTTACCCTCGCTTCCACGACAACACCGATAA
TCTTGCAGTTTCCGTTGATAGGAGTCATAGGCCATGAAGGATTCAGGCCTTTCAGGTACTTCTGACCGCC
ATCTATGACCAGTTTCTTGAATGTTGCTTCGTTCGCGTCAGTCAGTTTGGCTACAACAAGGCTTCCATTC
ACTGGCTCCCGTCCAGTATCTACTAACACCATATGACCTTCAGGGATGCTTTGACCTACAGGTGAGGTCA
TGGAATCACCTTCAACCTTCAGCCAGAATCCATTGCCTAATAAGTTAACGTCACTGTCATACCATTCATC
AATGTCCTTGATATCGTAGGGTTCACAAGCTTCACACCACGAACGAGCTCTAACCATGCTAATCAATGGA
TATTTCCCTTTGGGCTCAACGTGCCCAACAAATCTAACATTCGAATCAGAGGTGCCATTGAGCAGCCAGT
CAACACTTACGCCAAGAGCTGACGCAAGTTCTGGTAAAAAGCGTGGTCGCTTAGTTTTACCGTTTTCGAG
CTGCTCTATAGACTGCTGGGTAGTCCCCACCTTTTGAGCAAGTTCAGCCTGGTTAAGTCCAAGCTGAATT
CTTTTGCTTTTTACCCTGCTGCTGATACTCATTTTTTTTTCCTCCTTACTCTAGTAAAAGTTAAACAAAA
TTATTTGTAGAGGGAAACCGTTGTGGTCTCCCTGAATATAGATACCGAGCCTTATGCATGCCCGTAAAGT
TATCCAGCAACCACTCATAGACCTAGGGCAGCAGATAGGGACGACGTGGTGTTAGCTGTGCTCTAGAATC
CTCAGCGAGTTTGTAGAAACGCAAAAAGGCCATCCGTCAGGATGGCCTTCTGCTTAATTTGATGCCTGGC
AGTTTATGGCGGGCGTCCTGCCCGCCACCCTCCGGGCCGTTGCTTCGCAACGTTCAAATCCGCTCCCGGC
GGATTTGTCCTACTCAGGAGAGCGTTCACCGACAAACAACAGATAAAACGAAAGGCCCAGTCTTTCGACT
GAGCCTTTCGTTTTATTTGATGCCTGGCAGTTCCCTACTCTCGCATGGGGAGACCCCACACTACCATCGG
CGCTACGGCGTTTCACTTCTGAGTTCGGCATGGGGTCAGGTGGGACCACCGCGCTACTGCCGCCAGGCAA
ATTCTGTTTTATCAGACCGCTTCTGCGTTCTGATTTAATCTGTATCAGGCTGAAAATCTTCTCTCATCCG
CCAAAACAGCCATGCCCATGGCGTTTACCAATGCTTAATCAGTGAGGCACCTATCTCAGCGATCTGTCTA
TTTCGTTCATCCATAGTTGCCTGACTCCCCGTCGTGTAGATAACTACGATACGGGAGGGCTTACCATCTG
GCCCCAGTGCTGCAATGATACCGCGAGACCCACGCTCACCGGCTCCAGATTTATCAGCAATAAACCAGCC
AGCCGGAAGGGCCGAGCGCAGAAGTGGTCCTGCAACTTTATCCGCCTCCATCCAGTCTATTAATTGTTGC
CGGGAAGCTAGAGTAAGTAGTTCGCCAGTTAATAGTTTGCGCAACGTTGTTGCCATTGCTACAGGCATCG
TGGTGTCACGCTCGTCGTTTGGTATGGCTTCATTCAGCTCCGGTTCCCAACGATCAAGGCGAGTTACATG
ATCCCCCATGTTGTGCAAAAAAGCGGTTAGCTCCTTCGGTCCTCCGATCGTTGTCAGAAGTAAGTTGGCC
GCAGTGTTATCACTCATGGTTATGGCAGCACTGCATAATTCTCTTACTGTCATGCCATCCGTAAGATGCT
TTTCTGTGACTGGTGAGTACTCAACCAAGTCATTCTGAGAATAGTGTATGCGGCGACCGAGTTGCTCTTG
CCCAGCGTCAATACGGGATAATACCGCGCCACATAGCAGAACTTTAAAAGTGCTCATCATTGGAAAACGT
TCTTCGGGGCGAAAACTCTCAAGGATCTTACCGCTGTTGAGATCCAGTTCGATGTAACCCACTCGTGCAC
CCAACTGATCTTCAGCATCTTTTACTTTCACCAGCGTTTCTGGGTGAGCAAAAACAGGAAGGCAAAATGC
CGCAAAAAAGGGAATAAGGGCGACACGGAAATGTTGAATACTCATACTCTTCCTTTTTCAATATTATTGA
AGCATTTATCAGGGTTATTGTCTCATGAGCGGATACATATTTGAATGTATTTAGAAAAATAAACAAATAG
GGGTTCCGCGCACATTTCCCCGAAAAGTGCCACCTGACGTCTAAGAAACCATTATTATCATGACATTAAC
CTATAAAAATAGGCGTATCACGAGGCCCTTAGGCCAAATAGGCCGT
