Features (pLannotate 1.2.2; 14 found; start..end, strand, type, name):
      1..951     -  CDS            Rep101: RepA protein needed for replication with the pSC101 origin; rep101
    999..1221    -  rep_origin     pSC101 ori: low-copy replication origin that requires the Rep101 protein
   1716..1760    +  terminator     rrnB T1 terminator: transcription terminator T1 from the E. coli rrnB gene
   1818..1848    +  promoter       lac promoter: promoter for the E. coli lac operon
   1888..2967    +  CDS            luxA: LUXA1_PHOLU - Experimental evidence at protein level: Swiss-Prot protein existence level 1. Light-emitting reaction in luminous bacteria. From Photorhabdus luminescens (Xenorhabdus luminescens).
   3031..4011    +  CDS            LuxB: LuxB luciferase subunit; luxB; from the Photorhabdus luminescens bioluminescence operon
   4119..4418    -  CDS            ABL (fragment): ABL_FSVHY - Experimental evidence at transcript level: Swiss-Prot protein existence level 2. From Feline sarcoma virus (strain Hardy-Zuckerman 2).
   4419..4439    -  CDS            FLAG (fragment): FLAG® epitope tag, followed by an enterokinase cleavage site
   4455..5057    -  CDS            C2 (fragment): RPC2_BPP22 - Experimental evidence at protein level: Swiss-Prot protein existence level 1. This protein allows the phage to reside inactively in the chromosome of its host bacterium. This lysogenic state is maintained by binding of regulatory protein C2 to the OR and OL operators, preventing transcription of proteins necessary for lytic development. From Salmonella phage P22 (Bacteriophage P22).
   5274..5301    -  terminator     rrnB T2 terminator: transcription terminator T2 from the E. coli rrnB gene
   5393..5479    -  terminator     rrnB T1 terminator: Escherichia coli rrnB; transcription terminator T1 from the E. coli rrnB gene
   5481..5596    -  ncRNA          5S rRNA: Accession: RF00001 - 5S ribosomal RNA
   5695..6555    -  CDS            AmpR: β-lactamase; bla; confers resistance to ampicillin, carbenicillin, and related antibiotics
   6556..6660    -  promoter       AmpR promoter: bla
>Addgene plasmid #79197 | pAB064d | analyzer sequence | sequence record 148318
TCAGATCCTTCCGTATTTAGCCAGTATGTTCTCTAGTGTGGTTCGTTGTTTTTGCGTGAGCCATGAGAAC
GAACCATTGAGATCATGCTTACTTTGCATGTCACTCAAAAATTTTGCCTCAAAACTGGTGAGCTGAATTT
TTGCAGTTAAAGCATCGTGTAGTGTTTTTCTTAGTCCGTTACGTAGGTAGGAATCTGATGTAATGGTTGT
TGGTATTTTGTCACCATTCATTTTTATCTGGTTGTTCTCAAGTTCGGTTACGAGATCCATTTGTCTATCT
AGTTCAACTTGGAAAATCAACGTATCAGTCGGGCGGCCTCGCTTATCAACCACCAATTTCATATTGCTGT
AAGTGTTTAAATCTTTACTTATTGGTTTCAAAACCCATTGGTTAAGCCTTTTAAACTCATGGTAGTTATT
TTCAAGCATTAACATGAACTTAAATTCATCAAGGCTAATCTCTATATTTGCCTTGTGAGTTTTCTTTTGT
GTTAGTTCTTTTAATAACCACTCATAAATCCTCATAGAGTATTTGTTTTCAAAAGACTTAACATGTTCCA
GATTATATTTTATGAATTTTTTTAACTGGAAAAGATAAGGCAATATCTCTTCACTAAAAACTAATTCTAA
TTTTTCGCTTGAGAACTTGGCATAGTTTGTCCACTGGAAAATCTCAAAGCCTTTAACCAAAGGATTCCTG
ATTTCCACAGTTCTCGTCATCAGCTCTCTGGTTGCTTTAGCTAATACACCATAAGCATTTTCCCTACTGA
TGTTCATCATCTGAGCGTATTGGTTATAAGTGAACGATACCGTCCGTTCTTTCCTTGTAGGGTTTTCAAT
CGTGGGGTTGAGTAGTGCCACACAGCATAAAATTAGCTTGGTTTCATGCTCCGTTAAGTCATAGCGACTA
ATCGCTAGTTCATTTGCTTTGAAAACAACTAATTCAGACATACATCTCAATTGGTCTAGGTGATTTTAAT
CACTATACCAATTGAGATGGGCTAGTCAATGATAATTACTAGTCCTTTTCCTTTGAGTTGTGGGTATCTG
TAAATTCTGCTAGACCTTTGCTGGAAAACTTGTAAATTCTGCTAGACCCTCTGTAAATTCCGCTAGACCT
TTGTGTGTTTTTTTTGTTTATATTCAAGTGGTTATAATTTATAGAATAAAGAAAGAATAAAAAAAGATAA
AAAGAATAGATCCCAGCCCTGTGTATAACTCACTACTTTAGTCAGTTCCGCAGTATTACAAAAGGATGTC
GCAAACGCTGTTTGCTCCTCTACAAAACAGACCTTAAAACCCTAAAGGCTTAAGTAGCACCCTCGCAAGC
TCGGGCAAATCGCTGAATATTCCTTTTGTCTCCGACCATCAGGCACCTGAGTCGCTGTCTTTTTCGTGAC
ATTCAGTTCGCTGCGCTCACGGCTCTGGCAGTGAATGGGGGTAAATGGCACTACAGGCGCCTTTTATGGA
TTCATGCAAGGAAACTACCCATAATACAAGAAAAGCCCGTCACGGGCTTCTCAGGGCGTTTTATGGCGGG
TCTGCTATGTGGTGCTATCTGACTTTTTGCTGTTCAGCAGTTCCTGCCCTCTGATTTTCCAGTCTGACCA
CTTCGGATTATCCCGTGACAGGTCATTCAGACTGGCTAATGCACCCAGTAAGGCAGCGGTATCATCAACA
GGCTTACCCGTCTTACTGTCAAGAGGACATCCGGTCAAATAAAACGAAAGGCTCAGTCGAAAGACTGGGC
CTTTCGTTTTGCTGAGGAGACTTAGGGACCCTAATACAAGAAAGTTTGTTCATTAGGCACCCCGGGCTTT
ACACTTTATGCTTCCGGCTCGTATGTTGTGTCGACCGACCTGCAGGTGCAGTAAGGAGGAAAAAAAAATG
AAATTTGGAAACTTTTTGCTTACATACCAACCTCCCCAATTTTCCCAAACAGAGGTAATGAAACGTTTGG
TTAAATTAGGTCGCATCTCTGAGGAGTGTGGTTTTGATACCGTATGGTTACTGGAGCATCATTTCACGGA
GTTTGGTTTGCTTGGTAACCCTTATGTCGCTGCTGCATATTTACTTGGCGCGACTAAAAAATTGAATGTA
GGAACTGCCGCTATTGTTCTTCCCACAGCCCATCCAGTACGCCAACTTGAAGATGTGAATTTATTGGATC
AAATGTCAAAAGGACGATTTCGGTTTGGTATTTGCCGAGGGCTTTACAACAAGGACTTTCGCGTATTCGG
CACAGATATGAATAACAGTCGCGCCTTAGCGGAATGCTGGTACGGGCTGATAAAGAATGGCATGACAGAG
GGATATATGGAAGCTGATAATGAACATATCAAGTTCCATAAGGTAAAAGTAAACCCCGCGGCGTATAGCA
GAGGTGGCGCACCGGTTTATGTGGTGGCTGAATCAGCTTCGACGACTGAGTGGGCTGCTCAATTTGGCCT
ACCGATGATATTAAGTTGGATTATAAATACTAACGAAAAGAAAGCACAACTTGAGCTTTATAATGAAGTG
GCTCAAGAATATGGGCACGATATTCATAATATCGACCATTGCTTATCATATATAACATCTGTAGATCATG
ACTCAATTAAAGCGAAAGAGATTTGCCGGAAATTTCTGGGGCATTGGTATGATTCTTATGTGAATGCTAC
GACTATTTTTGATGATTCAGACCAAACAAGAGGTTATGATTTCAATAAAGGGCAGTGGCGTGACTTTGTA
TTAAAAGGACATAAAGATACTAATCGCCGTATTGATTACAGTTACGAAATCAATCCCGTGGGAACGCCGC
AGGAATGTATTGACATAATTCAAAAAGACATTGATGCTACAGGAATATCAAATATTTGTTGTGGATTTGA
AGCTAATGGAACAGTAGACGAAATTATTGCTTCCATGAAGCTCTTCCAGTCTGATGTCATGCCATTTCTT
AAAGAAAAACAACGTTCGCTATTATATTATGGCGGTGGCGGTAGCGGCGGTGGCGGTAGCGGCGGTGGCG
GTAGCGGCGGTGGCGGTAGCAAATTTGGATTGTTCTTCCTTAACTTCATCAATTCAACAACTGTTCAAGA
ACAGAGTATAGTTCGCATGCAGGAAATAACGGAGTATGTTGATAAGTTGAATTTTGAACAGATTTTAGTG
TATGAAAATCATTTTTCAGATAATGGTGTTGTCGGCGCTCCTCTGACTGTTTCTGGTTTTCTGCTCGGTT
TAACAGAGAAAATTAAAATTGGTTCATTAAATCACATCATTACAACTCATCATCCTGTCCGCATAGCGGA
GGAAGCTTGCTTATTGGATCAGTTAAGTGAAGGGAGATTTATTTTAGGGTTTAGTGATTGCGAAAAAAAA
GATGAAATGCATTTTTTTAATCGCCCGGTTGAATATCAACAGCAACTATTTGAAGAGTGTTATGAAATCA
TTAACGATGCTTTAACAACAGGCTATTGTAATCCAGATAACGATTTTTATAGCTTCCCTAAAATATCTGT
AAATCCCCATGCTTATACGCCAGGCGGACCTCGGAAATATGTAACAGCAACCAGTCATCATATTGTTGAG
TGGGCGGCCAAAAAAGGTATTCCTCTCATCTTTAAGTGGGATGATTCTAATGATGTTAGATATGAATATG
CTGAAAGATATAAAGCCGTTGCGGATAAATATGACGTTGACCTATCAGAGATAGACCATCAGTTAATGAT
ATTAGTTAACTATAACGAAGATAGTAATAAAGCTAAACAAGAGACGCGTGCATTTATTAGTGATTATGTT
CTTGAAATGCACCCTAATGAAAATTTCGAAAATAAACTTGAAGAAATAATTGCAGAAAACGCTGTCGGAA
ATTATACGGAGTGTATAACTGCGGCTAAGTTGGCAATTGAAAAGTGTGGTGCGAAAAGTGTATTGCTGTC
CTTTGAACCAATGAATGATTTGATGAGCCAAAAAAATGTAATCAATATTGTTGATGATAATATTAAGAAG
TACCACACGGAATATACCTAAACGGAGCCAATGTACGCAAAAAACCCCGCTTCAGCGGGGTTTTTTCGCC
AAAAAAAACCCCGCCCTGTCAGGGGCGGGGTTTTTTTTTAGGGCCCTACTGACTGTTAGCGTTTCGGCGC
CGGATAATGCAGCGTGGTGATCAGACCATCCGCAACCGTGCTATGGTGATGCACCAGTTCTGCCAGGGTA
TTGAAGCGAGATTCACTAGAAACGTACAGTTTGCCATCGCTGGCGGTGTTGATACGGTAGTGATACACGC
GACCTTCATAACGCAGAGAAATGCTGCGCTGGCCCGGGCTACTTTCACTTTCACGAACCAGAAAAGAACC
ATTAATGCCAGAGCTCAGCAGGTATTCGGCCGCGTTACGGCTCACAGGGCCATGATACCAGCTGTGTTTT
TCCAGACTCTTGTCATCGTCGTCCTTGTAGTCTACGAATTTTACCCTCGCTTCCACGACAACACCGATAA
TCTTGCAGTTTCCGTTGATAGGAGTCATAGGCCATGAAGGATTCAGGCCTTTCAGGTACTTCTGACCGCC
ATCTATGACCAGTTTCTTGAATGTTGCTTCGTTCGCGTCAGTCAGTTTGGCTACAACAAGGCTTCCATTC
ACTGGCTCCCGTCCAGTATCTACTAACACCATATGACCTTCAGGGATGCTTTGACCTACAGGTGAGGTCA
TGGAATCACCTTCAACCTTCAGCCAGAATCCATTGCCTAATAAGTTAACGTCACTGTCATACCATTCATC
AATGTCCTTGATATCGTAGGGTTCACAAGCTTCACACCACGAACGAGCTCTAACCATGCTAATCAATGGA
TATTTCCCTTTGGGCTCAACGTGCCCAACAAATCTAACATTCGAATCAGAGGTGCCATTGAGCAGCCAGT
CAACACTTACGCCAAGAGCTGACGCAAGTTCTGGTAAAAAGCGTGGTCGCTTAGTTTTACCGTTTTCGAG
CTGCTCTATAGACTGCTGGGTAGTCCCCACCTTTTGAGCAAGTTCAGCCTGGTTAAGTCCAAGCTGAATT
CTTTTGCTTTTTACCCTGCTGCTGATACTCATTTTTTTTTCCTCCTTACTCTAGTAAAAGTTAAACAAAA
TTATTTGTAGAGGGAAACCGTTGTGGTCTCCCTGAATATAGATACCGAGCCTTATGCATGCCCGTAAAGT
TATCCAGCAACCACTCATAGACCTAGGGCAGCAGATAGGGACGACGTGGTGTTAGCTGTGCTCTAGAATC
CTCAGCGAGTTTGTAGAAACGCAAAAAGGCCATCCGTCAGGATGGCCTTCTGCTTAATTTGATGCCTGGC
AGTTTATGGCGGGCGTCCTGCCCGCCACCCTCCGGGCCGTTGCTTCGCAACGTTCAAATCCGCTCCCGGC
GGATTTGTCCTACTCAGGAGAGCGTTCACCGACAAACAACAGATAAAACGAAAGGCCCAGTCTTTCGACT
GAGCCTTTCGTTTTATTTGATGCCTGGCAGTTCCCTACTCTCGCATGGGGAGACCCCACACTACCATCGG
CGCTACGGCGTTTCACTTCTGAGTTCGGCATGGGGTCAGGTGGGACCACCGCGCTACTGCCGCCAGGCAA
ATTCTGTTTTATCAGACCGCTTCTGCGTTCTGATTTAATCTGTATCAGGCTGAAAATCTTCTCTCATCCG
CCAAAACAGCCATGCCCATGGCGTTTACCAATGCTTAATCAGTGAGGCACCTATCTCAGCGATCTGTCTA
TTTCGTTCATCCATAGTTGCCTGACTCCCCGTCGTGTAGATAACTACGATACGGGAGGGCTTACCATCTG
GCCCCAGTGCTGCAATGATACCGCGAGACCCACGCTCACCGGCTCCAGATTTATCAGCAATAAACCAGCC
AGCCGGAAGGGCCGAGCGCAGAAGTGGTCCTGCAACTTTATCCGCCTCCATCCAGTCTATTAATTGTTGC
CGGGAAGCTAGAGTAAGTAGTTCGCCAGTTAATAGTTTGCGCAACGTTGTTGCCATTGCTACAGGCATCG
TGGTGTCACGCTCGTCGTTTGGTATGGCTTCATTCAGCTCCGGTTCCCAACGATCAAGGCGAGTTACATG
ATCCCCCATGTTGTGCAAAAAAGCGGTTAGCTCCTTCGGTCCTCCGATCGTTGTCAGAAGTAAGTTGGCC
GCAGTGTTATCACTCATGGTTATGGCAGCACTGCATAATTCTCTTACTGTCATGCCATCCGTAAGATGCT
TTTCTGTGACTGGTGAGTACTCAACCAAGTCATTCTGAGAATAGTGTATGCGGCGACCGAGTTGCTCTTG
CCCGGCGTCAATACGGGATAATACCGCGCCACATAGCAGAACTTTAAAAGTGCTCATCATTGGAAAACGT
TCTTCGGGGCGAAAACTCTCAAGGATCTTACCGCTGTTGAGATCCAGTTCGATGTAACCCACTCGTGCAC
CCAACTGATCTTCAGCATCTTTTACTTTCACCAGCGTTTCTGGGTGAGCAAAAACAGGAAGGCAAAATGC
CGCAAAAAAGGGAATAAGGGCGACACGGAAATGTTGAATACTCATACTCTTCCTTTTTCAATATTATTGA
AGCATTTATCAGGGTTATTGTCTCATGAGCGGATACATATTTGAATGTATTTAGAAAAATAAACAAATAG
GGGTTCCGCGCACATTTCCCCGAAAAGTGCCACCTGACGTCTAAGAAACCATTATTATCATGACATTAAC
CTATAAAAATAGGCGTATCACGAGGCCCTTAGGCCAAATAGGCCGT
