>Addgene plasmid #79197 | pAB064d | addgene partial sequence | sequence record 151089 | pCL52_2-F 5'-GCTTCTCAGGGCGTTTTATG-3'
TTTGCTGTTCAGCAGTTCCTGCCCTCTGATTTTCCAGTCTGACCACTTCGGATTATCCCGTGACAGGTCA
TTCAGACTGGCTAATGCACCCAGTAAGGCAGCGGTATCATCAACAGGCTTACCCGTCTTACTGTCAAGAG
GACATCCGGTCAAATAAAACGAAAGGCTCAGTCGAAAGACTGGGCCTTTCGTTTTGCTGAGGAGACTTAG
GGACCCTAATACAAGAAAGTTTGTTCATTAGGCACCCCGGGCTTTACACTTTATGCTTCCGGCTCGTATG
TTGTGTCGACCGACCTGCAGGTGCAGTAAGGAGGAAAAAAAAATGAAATTTGGAAACTTTTTGCTTACAT
ACCAACCTCCCCAATTTTCCCAAACAGAGGTAATGAAACGTTTGGTTAAATTAGGTCGCATCTCTGAGGA
GTGTGGTTTTGATACCGTATGGTTACTGGAGCATCATTTCACGGAGTTTGGTTTGCTTGGTAACCCTTAT
GTCGCTGCTGCATATTTACTTGGCGCGACTAAAAAATTGAATGTAGGAACTGCCGCTATTGTTCTTCCCA
CAGCCCATCCAGTACGCCAACTTGAAGATGTGAATTTATTGGATCAA
