>Addgene plasmid #79197 | pAB064d | addgene partial sequence | sequence record 151091 | Amp-F 5'-AAGCCCTCCCGTATCGTAGT-3'
GACGAATAGACAGATCGCTGAGATAGGTGCCTCACTGATTAAGCATTGGTAAACGCCATGGGCATGGCTG
TTTTGGCGGATGAGAGAAGATTTTCAGCCTGATACAGATTAAATCAGAACGCAGAAGCGGTCTGATAAAA
CAGAATTTGCCTGGCGGCAGTAGCGCGGTGGTCCCACCTGACCCCATGCCGAACTCAGAAGTGAAACGCC
GTAGCGCCGATGGTAGTGTGGGGTCTCCCCATGCGAGAGTAGGGAACTGCCAGGCATCAAATAAAACGAA
AGGCTCAGTCGAAAGACTGGGCCTTTCGTTTTATCTGTTGTTTGTCGGTGAACGCTCTCCTGAGTAGGAC
AAATCCGCCGGGAGCGGATTTGAACGTTGCGAAGCAACGGCCCGGAGGGTGGCGGGCAGGACGCCCGCCA
TAAACTGCCAGGCATCAAATTAAGCAGA
