>Addgene plasmid #79197 | pAB064d | addgene partial sequence | sequence record 152328 | LuxB-F 5'-gtcctttgaaccaatgaatg-3'
ATTGTTGATGATAATATTAAGAAGTACCACACGGAATATACCTAAACGGAGCCAATGTACGCAAAAAACC
CCGCTTCAGCGGGGTTTTTTCGCCAAAAAAAACCCCGCCCTGTCAGGGGCGGGGTTTTTTTTTAGGGCCC
TACTGACTGTTAGCGTTTCGGCGCCGGATAATGCAGCGTGGTGATCAGACCATCCGCAACCGTGCTATGG
TGATGCACCAGTTCTGCCAGGGTATTGAAGCGAGATTCACTAGAAACGTACAGTTTGCCATCGCTGGCGG
TGTTGATACGGTAGTGATACACGCGACCTTCATAACGCAGAGAAATGCTGCGCTGGCCCGGGCTACTTTC
ACTTTCACGAACCAGAAAAGAACCATTAATGCCAGAGCTCAGCAGGTATTCGGCCGCGTTACGGCTCACA
GGGCCATGATACCAGCTGTGTTTTTCCAGACTCTTGTCATCGTCGTCCTTGTAGTCTACGAATTTTACCC
TCGCTTCCACGACAACACCGATAATCTTGCAGTTTCCGTTGATAGGAGTCATAGGCCATGAAGGATTCAG
GCCTTTCAGGTACTTCTGACCGCCATCTATGACCAGTTTCTTGAATGTTGCTTCGTTCGCGTCAGTCAGT
TTGGCTACAACAAGGCTTCCATTCACTGGCTCCCGTCCAGTATCTACTAACACCATATGACCTTCAGGGA
TGCTTTGACCTACAGGTGAGGTCATGGAATCACCTTCAACCTTCAGCCAGAATCCATTGCCTAATAAGTT
AACGTCACTGTCATACCATTCATCAATGTCCTTGATATC
